>Addgene plasmid #41844 | pCT-4M5.3 | depositor full sequence | sequence record 56591 | pCT-4M5.3 sequence 6972 bps
AAATGAGCTGATTTAACAAAAATTTAACGCGAATTTTAACAAAATATTAACGTTTACAATTTCCTGATGC
GGTATTTTCTCCTTACGCATCTGTGCGGTATTTCACACCGCAGGCAAGTGCACAAACAATACTTAAATAA
ATACTACTCAGTAATAACCTATTTCTTAGCATTTTTGACGAAATTTGCTATTTTGTTAGAGTCTTTTACA
CCATTTGTCTCCACACCTCCGCTTACATCAACACCAATAACGCCATTTAATCTAAGCGCATCACCAACAT
TTTCTGGCGTCAGTCCACCAGCTAACATAAAATGTAAGCTTTCGGGGCTCTCTTGCCTTCCAACCCAGTC
AGAAATCGAGTTCCAATCCAAAAGTTCACCTGTCCCACCTGCTTCTGAATCAAACAAGGGAATAAACGAA
TGAGGTTTCTGTGAAGCTGCACTGAGTAGTATGTTGCAGTCTTTTGGAAATACGAGTCTTTTAATAACTG
GCAAACCGAGGAACTCTTGGTATTCTTGCCACGACTCATCTCCATGCAGTTGGACGATATCAATGCCGTA
ATCATTGACCAGAGCCAAAACATCCTCCTTAGGTTGATTACGAAACACGCCAACCAAGTATTTCGGAGTG
CCTGAACTATTTTTATATGCTTTTACAAGACTTGAAATTTTCCTTGCAATAACCGGGTCAATTGTTCTCT
TTCTATTGGGCACACATATAATACCCAGCAAGTCAGCATCGGAATCTAGAGCACATTCTGCGGCCTCTGT
GCTCTGCAAGCCGCAAACTTTCACCAATGGACCAGAACTACCTGTGAAATTAATAACAGACATACTCCAA
GCTGCCTTTGTGTGCTTAATCACGTATACTCACGTGCTCAATAGTCACCAATGCCCTCCCTCTTGGCCCT
CTCCTTTTCTTTTTTCGACCGAATTAATTCTTAATCGGCAAAAAAAGAAAAGCTCCGGATCAAGATTGTA
CGTAAGGTGACAAGCTATTTTTCAATAAAGAATATCTTCCACTACTGCCATCTGGCGTCATAACTGCAAA
GTACACATATATTACGATGCTGTCTATTAAATGCTTCCTATATTATATATATAGTAATGTCGTTTATGGT
GCACTCTCAGTACAATCTGCTCTGATGCCGCATAGTTAAGCCAGCCCCGACACCCGCCAACACCCGCTGA
CGCGCCCTGACGGGCTTGTCTGCTCCCGGCATCCGCTTACAGACAAGCTGTGACCGTCTCCGGGAGCTGC
ATGTGTCAGAGGTTTTCACCGTCATCACCGAAACGCGCGAGACGAAAGGGCCTCGTGATACGCCTATTTT
TATAGGTTAATGTCATGATAATAATGGTTTCTTAGGACGGATCGCTTGCCTGTAACTTACACGCGCCTCG
TATCTTTTAATGATGGAATAATTTGGGAATTTACTCTGTGTTTATTTATTTTTATGTTTTGTATTTGGAT
TTTAGAAAGTAAATAAAGAAGGTAGAAGAGTTACGGAATGAAGAAAAAAAAATAAACAAAGGTTTAAAAA
ATTTCAACAAAAAGCGTACTTTACATATATATTTATTAGACAAGAAAAGCAGATTAAATAGATATACATT
CGATTAACGATAAGTAAAATGTAAAATCACAGGATTTTCGTGTGTGGTCTTCTACACAGACAAGATGAAA
CAATTCGGCATTAATACCTGAGAGCAGGAAGAGCAAGATAAAAGGTAGTATTTGTTGGCGATCCCCCTAG
AGTCTTTTACATCTTCGGAAAACAAAAACTATTTTTTCTTTAATTTCTTTTTTTACTTTCTATTTTTAAT
TTATATATTTATATTAAAAAATTTAAATTATAATTATTTTTATAGCACGTGATGAAAAGGACCCAGGTGG
CACTTTTCGGGGAAATGTGCGCGGAACCCCTATTTGTTTATTTTTCTAAATACATTCAAATATGTATCCG
CTCATGAGACAATAACCCTGATAAATGCTTCAATAATATTGAAAAAGGAAGAGTATGAGTATTCAACATT
TCCGTGTCGCCCTTATTCCCTTTTTTGCGGCATTTTGCCTTCCTGTTTTTGCTCACCCAGAAACGCTGGT
GAAAGTAAAAGATGCTGAAGATCAGTTGGGTGCACGAGTGGGTTACATCGAACTGGATCTCAACAGCGGT
AAGATCCTTGAGAGTTTTCGCCCCGAAGAACGTTTTCCAATGATGAGCACTTTTAAAGTTCTGCTATGTG
GCGCGGTATTATCCCGTATTGACGCCGGGCAAGAGCAACTCGGTCGCCGCATACACTATTCTCAGAATGA
CTTGGTTGAGTACTCACCAGTCACAGAAAAGCATCTTACGGATGGCATGACAGTAAGAGAATTATGCAGT
GCTGCCATAACCATGAGTGATAACACTGCGGCCAACTTACTTCTGACAACGATCGGAGGACCGAAGGAGC
TAACCGCTTTTTTTCACAACATGGGGGATCATGTAACTCGCCTTGATCGTTGGGAACCGGAGCTGAATGA
AGCCATACCAAACGACGAGCGTGACACCACGATGCCTGTAGCAATGGCAACAACGTTGCGCAAACTATTA
ACTGGCGAACTACTTACTCTAGCTTCCCGGCAACAATTAATAGACTGGATGGAGGCGGATAAAGTTGCAG
GACCACTTCTGCGCTCGGCCCTTCCGGCTGGCTGGTTTATTGCTGATAAATCTGGAGCCGGTGAGCGTGG
GTCTCGCGGTATCATTGCAGCACTGGGGCCAGATGGTAAGCCCTCCCGTATCGTAGTTATCTACACGACG
GGCAGTCAGGCAACTATGGATGAACGAAATAGACAGATCGCTGAGATAGGTGCCTCACTGATTAAGCATT
GGTAACTGTCAGACCAAGTTTACTCATATATACTTTAGATTGATTTAAAACTTCATTTTTAATTTAAAAG
GATCTAGGTGAAGATCCTTTTTGATAATCTCATGACCAAAATCCCTTAACGTGAGTTTTCGTTCCACTGA
GCGTCAGACCCCGTAGAAAAGATCAAAGGATCTTCTTGAGATCCTTTTTTTCTGCGCGTAATCTGCTGCT
TGCAAACAAAAAAACCACCGCTACCAGCGGTGGTTTGTTTGCCGGATCAAGAGCTACCAACTCTTTTTCC
GAAGGTAACTGGCTTCAGCAGAGCGCAGATACCAAATACTGTCCTTCTAGTGTAGCCGTAGTTAGGCCAC
CACTTCAAGAACTCTGTAGCACCGCCTACATACCTCGCTCTGCTAATCCTGTTACCAGTGGCTGCTGCCA
GTGGCGATAAGTCGTGTCTTACCGGGTTGGACTCAAGACGATAGTTACCGGATAAGGCGCAGCGGTCGGG
CTGAACGGGGGGTTCGTGCACACAGCCCAGCTTGGAGCGAACGACCTACACCGAACTGAGATACCTACAG
CGTGAGCATTGAGAAAGCGCCACGCTTCCCGAAGGGAGAAAGGCGGACAGGTATCCGGTAAGCGGCAGGG
TCGGAACAGGAGAGCGCACGAGGGAGCTTCCAGGGGGGAACGCCTGGTATCTTTATAGTCCTGTCGGGTT
TCGCCACCTCTGACTTGAGCGTCGATTTTTGTGATGCTCGTCAGGGGGGCCGAGCCTATGGAAAAACGCC
AGCAACGCGGCCTTTTTACGGTTCCTGGCCTTTTGCTGGCCTTTTGCTCACATGTTCTTTCCTGCGTTAT
CCCCTGATTCTGTGGATAACCGTATTACCGCCTTTGAGTGAGCTGATACCGCTCGCCGCAGCCGAACGAC
CGAGCGCAGCGAGTCAGTGAGCGAGGAAGCGGAAGAGCGCCCAATACGCAAACCGCCTCTCCCCGCGCGT
TGGCCGATTCATTAATGCAGCTGGCACGACAGGTTTCCCGACTGGAAAGCGGGCAGTGAGCGCAACGCAA
TTAATGTGAGTTACCTCACTCATTAGGCACCCCAGGCTTTACACTTTATGCTTCCGGCTCCTATGTTGTG
TGGAATTGTGAGCGGATAACAATTTCACACAGGAAACAGCTATGACCATGATTACGCCAAGCTCGGAATT
AACCCTCACTAAAGGGAACAAAAGCTGGGTACCCGACAGGTTATCAGCAACAACACAGTCATATCCATTC
TCAATTAGCTCTACCACAGTGTGTGAACCAATGTATCCAGCACCACCTGTAACCAAAACAATTTTAGAAG
TACTTTCACTTTGTAACTGAGCTGTCATTTATATTGAATTTTCAAAAATTCTTACTTTTTTTTTGGATGG
ACGCAAAGAAGTTTAATAATCATATTACATGGCATTACCACCATATACATATCCATATACATATCCATAT
CTAATCTTACTTATATGTTGTGGAAATGTAAAGAGCCCCATTATCTTAGCCTAAAAAAACCTTCTCTTTG
GAACTTTCAGTAATACGCTTAACTGCTCATTGCTATATTGAAGTACGGATTAGAAGCCGCCGAGCGGGTG
ACAGCCCTCCGAAGGAAGACTCTCCTCCGTGCGTCCTCGTCTTCACCGGTCGCGTTCCTGAAACGCAGAT
GTGCCTCGCGCCGCACTGCTCCGAACAATAAAGATTCTACAATACTAGCTTTTATGGTTATGAAGAGGAA
AAATTGGCAGTAACCTGGCCCCACAAACCTTCAAATGAACGAATCAAATTAACAACCATAGGATGATAAT
GCGATTAGTTTTTTAGCCTTATTTCTGGGGTAATTAATCAGCGAAGCGATGATTTTTGATCTATTAACAG
ATATATAAATGCAAAAACTGCATAACCACTTTAACTAATACTTTCAACATTTTCGGTTTGTATTACTTCT
TATTCAAATGTAATAAAAGATCGAATTCCCTACTTCATACATTTTCAATTAAGATGCAGTTACTTCGCTG
TTTTTCAATATTTTCTGTTATTGCTTCAGTTTTAGCACAGGAACTGACAACTATATGCGAGCAAATCCCC
TCACCAACTTTAGAATCGACGCCGTACTCTTTGTCAACGACTACTATTTTGGCCAACGGGAAGGCAATGC
AAGGAGTTTTTGAATATTACAAATCAGTAACGTTTGTCAGTAATTGCGGTTCTCACCCCTCAACAACTAG
CAAAGGCAGCCCCATAAACACACAGTATGTTTTTAAGGACAATAGCTCGACGATTGAAGGTAGATACCCA
TACGACGTTCCAGACTACGCTCTGCAGGCTAGTGGTGGTGGTGGTTCTGGTGGTGGTGGTTCTGGTGGTG
GTGGTTCTGCTAGCGACGTCGTTATGACTCAAACACCACTATCACTTCCTGTTAGTCTAGGTGATCAAGC
CTCCATCTCTTGCAGATCTAGTCAGAGCCTCGTACACAGTAATGGAAACACCTATTTACGTTGGTACCTG
CAGAAGCCAGGCCAGTCTCCAAAGGTCCTGATCTACAAAGTTTCCAACCGAGTTTCTGGGGTCCCAGACA
GGTTCAGTGGCAGTGGATCAGGGACAGATTTCACACTCAAGATCAACAGAGTGGAGGCTGAGGATCTGGG
AGTTTATTTCTGCTCTCAAAGTACACATGTTCCGTGGACGTTCGGTGGAGGCACCAAGCTTGAAATTAAG
TCCTCTGCTGATGATGCTAAGAAGGATGCTGCTAAGAAGGATGATGCTAAGAAAGATGATGCTAAGAAAG
ATGGTGGCGTCAAACTGGATGAGACTGGAGGAGGCTTGGTGCAACCTGGGGGGGCCATGAAACTCTCCTG
TGTTACCTCTGGATTCACTTTTGGTCACTACTGGATGAACTGGGTCCGCCAGTCTCCAGAGAAAGGACTG
GAGTGGGTAGCACAATTTAGAAACAAACCTTATAATTATGAAACATATTATTCAGATTCTGTGAAAGGCA
GATTCACCATCTCAAGAGATGATTCCAAAAGTAGTGTCTATCTGCAAATGAACAACTTAAGAGTTGAAGA
CACGGGTATCTATTACTGTACGGGTGCTTCCTATGGTATGGAATACTTGGGTCAAGGAACCTCAGTCACC
GTCTCCTCAGAACAAAAGCTTATTTCTGAAGAAGACTTGTAATAGCTCGAGATCTGATAACAACAGTGTA
GATGTAACAAAATCGACTTTGTTCCCACTGTACTTTTAGCTCGTACAAAATACAATATACTTTTCATTTC
TCCGTAAACAACATGTTTTCCCATGTAATATCCTTTTCTATTTTTCGTTCCGTTACCAACTTTACACATA
CTTTATATAGCTATTCACTTCTATACACTAAAAAACTAAGACAATTTTAATTTTGCTGCCTGCCATATTT
CAATTTGTTATAAATTCCTATAATTTATCCTATTAGTAGCTAAAAAAAGATGAATGTGAATCGAATCCTA
AGAGAATTGAGCTCCAATTCGCCCTATAGTGAGTCGTATTACAATTCACTGGCCGTCGTTTTACAACGTC
GTGACTGGGAAAACCCTGGCGTTACCCAACTTAATCGCCTTGCAGCACATCCCCCCTTCGCCAGCTGGCG
TAATAGCGAAGAGGCCCGCACCGATCGCCCTTCCCAACAGTTGCGCAGCCTGAATGGCGAATGGCGCG
[124 nt withheld, positions 6579-6702]
C
[91 nt withheld, positions 6704-6794]
A
[49 nt withheld, positions 6796-6844]
CCTTTGACGTTGGAGTCCACGTTCTTT
[37 nt withheld, positions 6872-6908]
ACCCTATCTCGGTCTATTCTTTTGATTTATAAGGGATTTTGCCGATTTCGGCCTATTGGTTAAA
Features (pLannotate 1.2.2; 23 found; start..end, strand, type, name):
     63..112     -  misc_feature   bom (fragment): basis of mobility region from pBR322
    159..833     -  CDS            TRP1: phosphoribosylanthranilate isomerase, required for tryptophan biosynthesis; S. cerevisiae TRP1; yeast auxotrophic marker
    834..1114    -  promoter       TRP1 promoter: S. cerevisiae TRP1
   1115..1164    -  misc_feature   bom (fragment): basis of mobility region from pBR322
   1266..1301    -  CDS            rop (fragment): Rop protein, which maintains plasmids at low copy number; rop
   1370..1873    -  misc_feature   CEN/ARS: S. cerevisiae CEN6 centromere fused to an autonomously replicating sequence
   1910..2014    +  promoter       AmpR promoter: bla
   2015..2875    +  CDS            AmpR: β-lactamase; bla; confers resistance to ampicillin, carbenicillin, and related antibiotics
   3046..3634    +  rep_origin     ori: high-copy-number ColE1/pMB1/pBR322/pUC origin of replication
   3817..3909    +  CDS            lacI (fragment): lac repressor; lacI; The lac repressor binds to the lac operator to inhibit transcription in E. coli. This inhibition can be relieved by adding lactose or isopropyl-β-D-thiogalactopyranoside (IPTG).
   3922..3943    +  protein_bind   CAP binding site: CAP binding activates transcription in the presence of cAMP. E. coli catabolite activator protein
   3958..3988    +  promoter       lac promoter: promoter for the E. coli lac operon
   3996..4012    +  protein_bind   lac operator: The lac repressor binds to the lac operator to inhibit transcription in E. coli. This inhibition can be relieved by adding lactose or isopropyl-β-D-thiogalactopyranoside (IPTG). lac repressor encoded by lacI
   4057..4075    +  promoter       T3 promoter: promoter for bacteriophage T3 RNA polymerase
   4061..4189    -  CDS            Gale (fragment): GALE_DROME - Experimental evidence at protein level: Swiss-Prot protein existence level 1. Catalyzes two distinct but analogous reactions: the reversible epimerization of UDP-glucose to UDP-galactose and the reversible epimerization of UDP-N-acetylglucosamine to UDP-N- acetylgalactosamine (PubMed:20519568, PubMed:22654673). The reaction with UDP-Gal plays a critical role in the Leloir pathway of galactose catabolism in which galactose is converted to the glycolytic intermediate glucose 6-phosphate. It contributes to the catabolism of dietary galactose and enables the endogenous biosynthesis of
   4243..4573    +  promoter       GAL10 promoter: S. cerevisiae GAL10; inducible promoter, regulated by Gal4
   4821..4849    +  promoter       TPGI promoter (fragment): S. cerevisiae GAL1 promoter modified to contain two copies of the tet operator (Ellis et al., 2009)
   4884..5144    +  CDS            AGA2: AGA2_YEAST - Experimental evidence at protein level: Swiss-Prot protein existence level 1. Receptor binding subunit of the a-agglutinin heterodimer. S.cerevisiae a and alpha cells express the complementary cell surface glycoproteins a-agglutinin and alpha-agglutinin, respectively, which interact with one another to promote cellular aggregation during mating. From Saccharomyces cerevisiae (strain ATCC 204508 / S288c) (Baker's yeast).
   5265..5600    +  CDS            KV2A7_MOUSE: Experimental evidence at protein level: Swiss-Prot protein existence level 1. From Mus musculus (Mouse).
   5679..6029    +  CDS            HVM32_MOUSE: Experimental evidence at protein level: Swiss-Prot protein existence level 1. From Mus musculus (Mouse).
   6393..6411    -  promoter       T7 promoter: promoter for bacteriophage T7 RNA polymerase
   6414..6571    +  CDS            lacZα (fragment): LacZα fragment of β-galactosidase; lacZ fragment
   6579..62      +  rep_origin     f1 ori (across the origin) (sequence partly withheld): f1 bacteriophage origin of replication; arrow indicates direction of (+) strand synthesis
