>Addgene plasmid #41844 | pCT-4M5.3 | addgene full sequence | sequence record 340017 | Addgene Partial NGS Result
TAATGTGAGTTAGCTCACTCATTAGGCACCCCAGGCTTTACACTTTATGCTTCCGGCTCGTATGTTGTGT
GGAATTGTGAGCGGATAACAATTTCACACAGGAAACAGCTATGACCATGATTACGCCAAGCTCGAAATTA
ACCCTCACTAAAGGGAACAAAAGCTGGTACCAATTCCTTGAATTTTCAAAAATTCTTACTTTTTTTTTGG
ATGGACGCAAAGAAGTTTAATAATCATATTACATGGCATTACCACCATATACATATCCATATACATATCC
CACTAAAGGGAACAAAAGCTGGTACCAATTCCTTGAATTTTCAAAAATTCTTACTTTTTTTTTGGATGGA
CGCAAAGAAGTTTAATAATCATATTACATGGCATTACCACCATATACATATCCATATACATATCCATATC
TAATCTTACTTATATGTTGTGGAAATGTAAAGAGCCCCATTATCTTAGCCTAAAAAAACCTTCTCTTTGG
AACTTTCAGTAATACGCTTAACTGCTCATTGCTATATTGAAGTACGGATTAGAAGCCGCCGAGCGGGTGA
CAGCCCTCCGAAGGAAGACTCTCCTCCGTGCGTCCTCGTCTTCACCGGTCGCGTTCCTGAAACGCAGATG
TGCCTCGCGCCGCACTGCTCCGAACAATAAAGATTCTACAATACTAGCTTTTATGGTTATGAAGAGGAAA
AATTGGCAGTAACCTGGCCCCACAAACCTTCAAATGAACGAATCAAATTAACAACCATAGGATGATAATG
CGATTAGTTTTTTAGCCTTATTTCTGGGGTAATTAATCAGCGAAGCGATGATTTTTGATCTATTAACAGA
TATATAAATGCAAAAACTGCATAACCACTTTAACTAATACTTTCAACATTTTCGGTTTGTATTACTTCTT
ATTCAAATGTAATAAAAGTATCAACAAAAAATTGTTAATATACCTCTATACTTTAACGTCAAGGAGAAAA
ACCCCGGATCGAATTCCCTACTTCATACATTTTCAATTAAGATGCAGTTACTTCGCTGTTTTTCAATATT
TTCTGTTATTGCTTCAGTTTTAGCACAGGAACTGACAACTATATGCGAGCAAATCCCCTCACCAACTTTA
GAATCGACGCCGTACTCTTTGTCAACGACTACTATTTTGGCCAACGGGAAGGCAATGCAAGGAGTTTTTG
AATATTACAAATCAGTAACGTTTGTCAGTAATTGCGGTTCTCACCCCTCAACAACTAGCAAAGGCAGCCC
CATAAACACACAGTATGTTTTTAAGGACAATAGCTCGACGATTGAAGGTAGATACCCATACGACGTTCCA
GACTACGCTCTGCAGGCTAGTGGTGGTGGTGGTTCTGGTGGTGGTGGTTCTGGTGGTGGTGGTTCTGCTA
GCGACGTCGTTATGACTCAAACACCACTATCACTTCCTGTTAGTCTAGGTGATCAAGCCTCCATCTCTTG
CAGATCTAGTCAGAGCCTCGTACACAGTAATGGAAACACCTATTTACGTTGGTACCTGCAGAAGCCAGGC
CAGTCTCCAAAGGTCCTGATCTACAAAGTTTCCAACCGAGTTTCTGGGGTCCCAGACAGGTTCAGTGGCA
GTGGATCAGGGACAGATTTCACACTCAAGATCAACAGAGTGGAGGCTGAGGATCTGGGAGTTTATTTCTG
CTCTCAAAGTACACATGTTCCGTGGACGTTCGGTGGAGGCACCAAGCTTGAAATTAAGTCCTCTGCTGAT
GATGCTAAGAAGGATGCTGCTAAGAAGGATGATGCTAAGAAAGATGATGCTAAGAAAGATGGTGGCGTCA
AACTGGATGAGACTGGAGGAGGCTTGGTGCAACCTGGGGGGGCCATGAAACTCTCCTGTGTTACCTCTGG
ATTCACTTTTGGTCACTACTGGATGAACTGGGTCCGCCAGTCTCCAGAGAAAGGACTGGAGTGGGTAGCA
CAATTTAGAAACAAACCTTATAATTATGAAACATATTATTCAGATTCTGTGAAAGGCAGATTCACCATCT
CAAGAGATGATTCCAAAAGTAGTGTCTATCTGCAAATGAACAACTTAAGAGTTGAAGACACGGGTATCTA
TTACTGTACGGGTGCTTCCTATGGTATGGAATACTTGGGTCAAGGAACCTCAGTCACCGTCTCCTCAGAA
CAAAAGCTTATTTCTGAAGAAGACTTGTAATAGCTCGAGATCTGATAACAACAGTGTAGATGTAACAAAA
TCGACTTTGTTCCCACTGTACTTTTAGCTCGTACAAAATACAATATACTTTTCATTTCTCCGTAAACAAC
ATGTTTTCCCATGTAATATCCTTTTCTATTTTTCGTTCCGTTACCAACTTTACACATACTTTATATAGCT
ATTCACTTCTATACACTAAAAAACTAAGACAATTTTAATTTTGCTGCCTGCCATATTTCAATTTGTTATA
AATTCCTATAATTTATCCTATTAGTAGCTAAAAAAAGATGAATGTGAATCGAATCCTAAGAGAATTGAGC
TCCAATTCGCCCTATAGTGAGTCGTATTACAATTCACTGGCCGTCGTTTTACAACGTCGTGACTGGGAAA
ACCCTGGCGTTACCCAACTTAATCGCCTTGCAGCACATCCCCCTTTCGCCAGCTGGCGTAATAGCGAAGA
GGCCCGCACCGATCGCCCTTCCCAACAGTTGCGCAGCCTGAATGGCGAATGG
[124 nt withheld, positions 2713-2836]
C
[91 nt withheld, positions 2838-2928]
A
[49 nt withheld, positions 2930-2978]
CCTTTGACGTTGGAGTCCACGTTCTTT
[37 nt withheld, positions 3006-3042]
ACCCTATCTCGGTCTATTCTTTTGATTTATAAGGGATTTTGCCGATTTCGGCCTATTGGTTAAAAAATGA
GCTGATTTAACAAAAATTTAACGCGAATTTTAACAAAATATTAACGCTTACAATTTCCTGATGCGGTATT
TTCTCCTTACGCATCTGTGCGGTATTTCACACCGCATAGATCGGCAAGTGCACAAACAATACTTAAATAA
ATACTACTCAGTAATAACCTATTTCTTAGCATTTTTGACGAAATTTGCTATTTTGTTAGAGTCTTTTACA
CCATTTGTCTCCACACCTCCGCTTACATCAACACCAATAACGCCATTTAATCTAAGCGCATCACCAACAT
TTTCTGGCGTCAGTCCACCAGCTAACATAAAATGTAAGCTTTCGGGGCTCTCTTGCCTTCCAACCCAGTC
AGAAATCGAGTTCCAATCCAAAAGTTCACCTGTCCCACCTGCTTCTGAATCAAACAAGGGAATAAACGAA
TGAGGTTTCTGTGAAGCTGCACTGAGTAGTATGTTGCAGTCTTTTGGAAATACGAGTCTTTTAATAACTG
GCAAACCGAGGAACTCTTGGTATTCTTGCCACGACTCATCTCCATGCAGTTGGACGATATCAATGCCGTA
ATCATTGACCAGAGCCAAAACATCCTCCTTAGGTTGATTACGAAACACGCCAACCAAGTATTTCGGAGTG
CCTGAACTATTTTTATATGCTTTTACAAGACTTGAAATTTTCCTTGCAATAACCGGGTCAATTGTTCTCT
TTCTATTGGGCACACATATAATACCCAGCAAGTCAGCATCGGAATCTAGAGCACATTCTGCGGCCTCTGT
GCTCTGCAAGCCGCAAACTTTCACCAATGGACCAGAACTACCTGTGAAATTAATAACAGACATACTCCAA
GCTGCCTTTGTGTGCTTAATCACGTATACTCACGTGCTCAATAGTCACCAATGCCCTCCCTCTTGGCCCT
CTCCTTTTCTTTTTTCGACCGAATTAATTCTTAATCGGCAAAAAAAGAAAAGCTCCGGATCAAGATTGTA
CGTAAGGTGACAAGCTATTTTTCAATAAAGAATATCTTCCACTACTGCCATCTGGCGTCATAACTGCAAA
GTACACATATATTACGATGCTGTTCTATTAAATGCTTCCTATATTATATATATAGTAATGTCGTGATCTA
TGGTGCACTCTCAGTACAATCTGCTCTGATGCCGCATAGTTAAGCCAGCCCCGACACCCGCCAACACCCG
CTGACGCGCCCTGACGGGCTTGTCTGCTCCCGGCATCCGCTTACAGACAAGCTGTGACCGTCTCCGGGAG
CTGCATGTGTCAGAGGTTTTCACCGTCATCACCGAAACGCGCGAGACGAAAGGGCCTCGTGATACGCCTA
TTTTTATAGGTTAATGTCATGATAATAATGGTTTCTTAGACGGATCGCTTGCCTGTAACTTACACGCGCC
TCGTATCTTTTAATGATGGAATAATTTGGGAATTTACTCTGTGTTTATTTATTTTTATGTTTTGTATTTG
GATTTTAGAAAGTAAATAAAGAAGGTAGAAGAGTTACGGAATGAAGAAAAAAAAATAAACAAAGGTTTAA
AAAATTTCAACAAAAAGCGTACTTTACATATATATTTATTAGACAAGAAAAGCAGATTAAATAGATATAC
ATTCGATTAACGATAAGTAAAATGTAAAATCACAGGATTTTCGTGTGTGGTCTTCTACACAGACAAGATG
AAACAATTCGGCATTAATACCTGAGAGCAGGAAGAGCAAGATAAAAGGTAGTATTTGTTGGCGATCCCCC
TAGAGTCTTTTACATCTTCGGAAAACAAAAACTATTTTTTCTTTAATTTCTTTTTTTACTTTCTATTTTT
AATTTATATATTTATATTAAAAAATTTAAATTATAATTATTTTTATAGCACGTGATGAAAAGGACCCAGG
TGGCACTTTTCGGGGAAATGTGCGCGGAACCCCTATTTGTTTATTTTTCTAAATACATTCAAATATGTAT
CCGCTCATGAGACAATAACCCTGATAAATGCTTCAATAATATTGAAAAAGGAAGAGTATGAGTATTCAAC
ATTTCCGTGTCGCCCTTATTCCCTTTTTTGCGGCATTTTGCCTTCCTGTTTTTGCTCACCCAGAAACGCT
GGTGAAAGTAAAAGATGCTGAAGATCAGTTGGGTGCACGAGTGGGTTACATCGAACTGGATCTCAACAGC
GGTAAGATCCTTGAGAGTTTTCGCCCCGAAGAACGTTTTCCAATGATGAGCACTTTTAAAGTTCTGCTAT
GTGGCGCGGTATTATCCCGTATTGACGCCGGGCAAGAGCAACTCGGTCGCCGCATACACTATTCTCAGAA
TGACTTGGTTGAGTACTCACCAGTCACAGAAAAGCATCTTACGGATGGCATGACAGTAAGAGAATTATGC
AGTGCTGCCATAACCATGAGTGATAACACTGCGGCCAACTTACTTCTGACAACGATCGGAGGACCGAAGG
AGCTAACCGCTTTTTTGCACAACATGGGGGATCATGTAACTCGCCTTGATCGTTGGGAACCGGAGCTGAA
TGAAGCCATACCAAACGACGAGCGTGACACCACGATGCCTGTAGCAATGGCAACAACGTTGCGCAAACTA
TTAACTGGCGAACTACTTACTCTAGCTTCCCGGCAACAATTAATAGACTGGATGGAGGCGGATAAAGTTG
CAGGACCACTTCTGCGCTCGGCCCTTCCGGCTGGCTGGTTTATTGCTGATAAATCTGGAGCCGGTGAGCG
TGGGTCTCGCGGTATCATTGCAGCACTGGGGCCAGATGGTAAGCCCTCCCGTATCGTAGTTATCTACACG
ACGGGGAGTCAGGCAACTATGGATGAACGAAATAGACAGATCGCTGAGATAGGTGCCTCACTGATTAAGC
ATTGGTAACTGTCAGACCAAGTTTACTCATATATACTTTAGATTGATTTAAAACTTCATTTTTAATTTAA
AAGGATCTAGGTGAAGATCCTTTTTGATAATCTCATGACCAAAATCCCTTAACGTGAGTTTTCGTTCCAC
TGAGCGTCAGACCCCGTAGAAAAGATCAAAGGATCTTCTTGAGATCCTTTTTTTCTGCGCGTAATCTGCT
GCTTGCAAACAAAAAAACCACCGCTACCAGCGGTGGTTTGTTTGCCGGATCAAGAGCTACCAACTCTTTT
TCCGAAGGTAACTGGCTTCAGCAGAGCGCAGATACCAAATACTGTTCTTCTAGTGTAGCCGTAGTTAGGC
CACCACTTCAAGAACTCTGTAGCACCGCCTACATACCTCGCTCTGCTAATCCTGTTACCAGTGGCTGCTG
CCAGTGGCGATAAGTCGTGTCTTACCGGGTTGGACTCAAGACGATAGTTACCGGATAAGGCGCAGCGGTC
GGGCTGAACGGGGGGTTCGTGCACACAGCCCAGCTTGGAGCGAACGACCTACACCGAACTGAGATACCTA
CAGCGTGAGCTATGAGAAAGCGCCACGCTTCCCGAAGGGAGAAAGGCGGACAGGTATCCGGTAAGCGGCA
GGGTCGGAACAGGAGAGCGCACGAGGGAGCTTCCAGGGGGAAACGCCTGGTATCTTTATAGTCCTGTCGG
GTTTCGCCACCTCTGACTTGAGCGTCGATTTTTGTGATGCTCGTCAGGGGGGCGGAGCCTATGGAAAAAC
GCCAGCAACGCGGCCTTTTTACGGTTCCTGGCCTTTTGCTGGCCTTTTGCTCACATGTTCTTTCCTGCGT
TATCCCCTGATTCTGTGGATAACCGTATTACCGCCTTTGAGTGAGCTGATACCGCTCGCCGCAGCCGAAC
GACCGAGCGCAGCGAGTCAGTGAGCGAGGAAGCGGAAGAGCGCCCAATACGCAAACCGCCTCTCCCCGCG
CGTTGGCCGATTCATTAATGCAGCTGGCACGACAGGTTTCCCGACTGGAAAGCGGGCAGTGAGCGCAACG
CAAT
Features (pLannotate 1.2.2; 22 found; start..end, strand, type, name):
      1..22      +  protein_bind   CAP binding site: CAP binding activates transcription in the presence of cAMP. E. coli catabolite activator protein
     37..67      +  promoter       lac promoter: promoter for the E. coli lac operon
     75..91      +  protein_bind   lac operator: The lac repressor binds to the lac operator to inhibit transcription in E. coli. This inhibition can be relieved by adding lactose or isopropyl-β-D-thiogalactopyranoside (IPTG). lac repressor encoded by lacI
    136..154     +  promoter       T3 promoter: promoter for bacteriophage T3 RNA polymerase
    187..280     +  promoter       GAL10 promoter (fragment): S. cerevisiae GAL10; inducible promoter, regulated by Gal4
    535..976     +  promoter       GAL1 promoter: S. cerevisiae GAL1; inducible promoter, regulated by Gal4
   1022..1282    +  CDS            AGA2: AGA2_YEAST - Experimental evidence at protein level: Swiss-Prot protein existence level 1. Receptor binding subunit of the a-agglutinin heterodimer. S.cerevisiae a and alpha cells express the complementary cell surface glycoproteins a-agglutinin and alpha-agglutinin, respectively, which interact with one another to promote cellular aggregation during mating. From Saccharomyces cerevisiae (strain ATCC 204508 / S288c) (Baker's yeast).
   1403..1738    +  CDS            KV2A7_MOUSE: Experimental evidence at protein level: Swiss-Prot protein existence level 1. From Mus musculus (Mouse).
   1817..2167    +  CDS            HVM32_MOUSE: Experimental evidence at protein level: Swiss-Prot protein existence level 1. From Mus musculus (Mouse).
   2531..2549    -  promoter       T7 promoter: promoter for bacteriophage T7 RNA polymerase
   2552..2709    +  CDS            lacZα (fragment): LacZα fragment of β-galactosidase; lacZ fragment
   2713..3141    +  rep_origin     f1 ori (sequence partly withheld): f1 bacteriophage origin of replication; arrow indicates direction of (+) strand synthesis
   3169..3220    -  misc_feature   bom (fragment): basis of mobility region from pBR322
   3271..3945    -  CDS            TRP1: phosphoribosylanthranilate isomerase, required for tryptophan biosynthesis; S. cerevisiae TRP1; yeast auxotrophic marker
   3946..4093    -  promoter       TRP1 promoter: S. cerevisiae TRP1
   4231..4280    -  misc_feature   bom (fragment): basis of mobility region from pBR322
   4382..4417    -  CDS            rop (fragment): Rop protein, which maintains plasmids at low copy number; rop
   4485..4988    -  misc_feature   CEN/ARS: S. cerevisiae CEN6 centromere fused to an autonomously replicating sequence
   5025..5129    +  promoter       AmpR promoter: bla
   5130..5990    +  CDS            AmpR: β-lactamase; bla; confers resistance to ampicillin, carbenicillin, and related antibiotics
   6161..6749    +  rep_origin     ori: high-copy-number ColE1/pMB1/pBR322/pUC origin of replication
   6932..7024    +  CDS            lacI (fragment): lac repressor; lacI; The lac repressor binds to the lac operator to inhibit transcription in E. coli. This inhibition can be relieved by adding lactose or isopropyl-β-D-thiogalactopyranoside (IPTG).
