[The description below was written by a language model from this plasmid's Addgene catalogue record and pLannotate feature annotations shown in this document.]
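Description:
pCT-4M5.3 is a yeast surface-display expression plasmid built on the pCT backbone, a roughly 7 kb E. coli–Saccharomyces cerevisiae shuttle vector. In bacteria it is maintained through a ColE1/pMB1-type origin with ampicillin resistance (β-lactamase). In yeast it is carried as a centromeric plasmid via a CEN6/ARS element and selected by the TRP1 auxotrophic marker under its own promoter. An f1 origin, flanking T3 and T7 promoters, and remnants of the lac promoter/operator, lacZα, lacI, rop and bom reflect the phagemid-style cloning vector from which the backbone derives.

The payload is a 768 bp synthetic insert, 4M5.3, placed downstream of the galactose-inducible, Gal4-regulated GAL1 promoter within a GAL1/GAL10 intergenic fragment. The open reading frame begins with AGA2, the a-agglutinin subunit that pairs with cell-wall-anchored Aga1, so that fusion partners are tethered to the yeast surface. Following AGA2, the annotation detects a mouse kappa light-chain variable region and then a mouse heavy-chain variable region, an arrangement consistent with a single-chain antibody fragment in VL–VH order. The associated publication title indicates a high-affinity mutant antibody, although the record does not state its antigen. The catalogue lists backbone-encoded HA (N-terminal) and c-myc (C-terminal) epitope tags flanking the insert, which in display systems allow surface expression to be measured independently of antigen binding; these tags are not called in the feature tables. No yeast terminator is annotated.

The two sequence records (a depositor sequence and a slightly longer partial NGS assembly) show the same parts in the same order, differing mainly in coordinate origin and in how the GAL promoter region is annotated. The construct suits induced display of this antibody fragment for binding and affinity-engineering studies.
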