Addgene plasmid #41844: pCT-4M5.3
Depositing lab: Dane Wittrup. Depositing organization: Massachusetts Institute of Technology. Publication: Substantial energetic improvement with minimal structural perturbation in a high affinity mutant antibody. Midelfort KS, Hernandez HH, Lippow SM, Tidor B, Drennan CL, Wittrup KD. J Mol Biol. 2004 Oct 22;343(3):685-701. 10.1016/j.jmb.2004.08.019 PubMed 15465055.
Backbone
  Vector backbone: pCT
  Backbone size w/o insert (bp): 6142
  Total vector size (bp): 6973
  Vector type: Yeast Expression
  Selectable markers: TRP1
Growth in bacteria
  Bacterial resistance: Ampicillin, 100 μg/mL
  Growth temperature: 37°C
  Growth strain: XL1 Blue
  Copy number: Low Copy
Gene/Insert
  Gene/Insert name: 4M5.3
  Species: Synthetic
  Insert size (bp): 768
  Tag / fusion protein: HA (N terminal on backbone); c-myc (C terminal on backbone)
Terms and licenses: Academic/Nonprofit Terms; Industry Terms: Not Available to Industry
How to cite: pCT-4M5.3 was a gift from Dane Wittrup (Addgene plasmid # 41844 ; http://n2t.net/addgene:41844 ; RRID:Addgene_41844)
