>Addgene plasmid #41844 | pCT-4M5.3 | addgene partial sequence | sequence record 57108 | M13_pUC_fwd
CGACTCACTATAGGGCGAATTGGAGCTCAATTCTCTTAGGATTCGATTCACATTCATCTTTTTTTAGCTA
CTAATAGGATAAATTATAGGAATTTATAACAAATTGAAATATGGCAGGCAGCAAAATTAAAATTGTCTTA
GTTTTTTAGTGTATAGAAGTGAATAGCTATATAAAGTATGTGTAAAGTTGGTAACGGAACGAAAAATAGA
AAAGGATATTACATGGGAAAACATGTTGTTTACGGAGAAATGAAAAGTATATTGTATTTTGTACGAGCTA
AAAGTACAGTGGGAACAAAGTCGATTTTGTTACATCTACACTGTTGTTATCAGATCTCGAGCTATTACAA
GTCTTCTTCAGAAATAAGCTTTTGTTCTGAGGAGACGGTGACTGAGGTTCCTTGACCCAAGTATTCCATA
CCATAGGAAGCACCCGTACAGTAATAGATACCCGTGTCTTCAACTCTTAAGTTGTTCATTTGCAGATAGA
CACTACTTTTGGAATCATCTCTTGAGATGGTGAATCTGCCTTTCACAGAATCTGAATAATATGTTTCATA
ATTATAAGGTTTGTTTCTAAATTGTGCTACCCACTCCAGTCCTTTCTCTGGAGACTGGCGGACCCAGTTC
ATCCAGTAGTGACCAAAAGTGAATCCAGAGGTAACACAGGAGAGTTTCATGGCCCCCCCAGGTTGCACCA
AGCCTCCTCCAGTCTCATCCAGTTTGACGCCACCATCTTTCTTAGCATCATCTTTCTTAGCATCATCCTT
CTTAGCAGCATCCTTCTTAGCATCATCAGCAGAGGACTTAATTTCAAGCTTGGTGCCTCCACCGAACGTC
CACGGAACATGTGTACTTTGAGAGCAGAAATAAACTCCCAGATCCTCAGCCTCCACTCTGTTGATCT
