>Addgene plasmid #41844 | pCT-4M5.3 | addgene partial sequence | sequence record 57504 | Gal1ProF2 5'-CGAAGCGATGATTTTTGATC-3'
AACTGCATAACCACTTTAACTAATACTTTCAACATTTTCGGTTTGTATTACTTCTTATTCAAATGTAATA
AAAGTATCAACAAAAAATTGTTAATATACCTCTATACTTTAACGTCAAGGAGAAAAACCCCGGATCGAAT
TCCCTACTTCATACATTTTCAATTAAGATGCAGTTACTTCGCTGTTTTTCAATATTTTCTGTTATTGCTT
CAGTTTTAGCACAGGAACTGACAACTATATGCGAGCAAATCCCCTCACCAACTTTAGAATCGACGCCGTA
CTCTTTGTCAACGACTACTATTTTGGCCAACGGGAAGGCAATGCAAGGAGTTTTTGAATATTACAAATCA
GTAACGTTTGTCAGTAATTGCGGTTCTCACCCCTCAACAACTAGCAAAGGCAGCCCCATAAACACACAGT
ATGTTTTTAAGGACAATAGCTCGACGATTGAAGGTAGATACCCATACGACGTTCCAGACTACGCTCTGCA
GGCTAGTGGTGGTGGTGGTTCTGGTGGTGGTGGTTCTGGTGGTGGTGGTTCTGCTAGCGACGTCGTTATG
ACTCAAACACCACTATCACTTCCTGTTAGTCTAGGTGATCAAGCCTCCATCTCTTGCAGATCTAGTCAGA
GCCTCGTACACAGTAATGGAAACACCTATTTACGTTGGTACCTGCAGAAGCCAGGCCAGTCTCCAAAGGT
CCTGATCTACAAAGTTTCCAACCGAGTTTCTGGGGTCCCAGACAGGTTCAGTGGCAGTGGATCAGGGACA
GATTTCACACTCAAGATCAACAGAGTGGAGGCTGAGGATCTGGGAGTTTATTTCTGCTCTC
